Addgene plasmid #219277: SFFV-SKIL-Brd 351
Purpose: Transcription factor SKIL with a specific barcode assigned.
Depositing lab: Filipe Pereira. Depositing organization: Center for Neuroscience and Cell Biology, University of Coimbra. Publication: A combinatorial transcription factor screening platform for immune cell reprogramming. Kurochkin I, Altman AR, Caiado I, Pertiga-Cabral D, Halitzki E, Minaeva M, Zimmermannova O, Henriques-Oliveira L, Klein D, Nair M, Oliveira D, Cajal LR, Knittel R, Feick C, Ringner M, Martin M, Cirovic B, Pires CF, Rosa FF, Sitnicka E, Theis FJ, Pereira CF. Cell Syst. 2026 Jan 21;17(1):101457. doi: 10.1016/j.cels.2025.101457. Epub 2026 Jan 14. PubMed 41539305.
Backbone
  Vector backbone: SFFV-MCS
  Backbone size w/o insert (bp): 6638
  Vector type: Lentiviral
Growth in bacteria
  Bacterial resistance: Ampicillin, 100 μg/mL
  Growth temperature: 37°C
  Growth strain: NEB Stable
  Copy number: High Copy
Gene/Insert
  Gene/Insert name: SKIL
  Species: H. sapiens (human)
  Insert size (bp): 1917
  Entrez Gene: SKIL (a.k.a. SNO, SnoA, SnoI, SnoN)
  Promoter: The spleen focus-forming virus (SFFV) promoter
  Cloning method: Restriction Enzyme; 5′ cloning site Bsp119I (not destroyed); 3′ cloning site BstHI (not destroyed)
Terms and licenses: Academic/Nonprofit Terms; Industry Terms: Not Available to Industry
Depositor comments: Barcode sequence cloned into XbaI restriction site. Design of plasmid is as follows: SFFV-[TF sequence]-WPRE-[Barcode sequence].
How to cite: SFFV-SKIL-Brd 351 was a gift from Filipe Pereira (Addgene plasmid # 219277 ; http://n2t.net/addgene:219277 ; RRID:Addgene_219277)
