[The description below was written by a language model from this plasmid's Addgene catalogue record and pLannotate feature annotations shown in this document.]
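Description:
SFFV-SKIL-Brd 351 is a third-generation-style, self-inactivating HIV-1 lentiviral transfer plasmid built on the SFFV-MCS backbone for expressing the human transcription factor SKIL (also known as SnoN) together with a construct-specific DNA barcode. It is maintained in E. coli through a high-copy ColE1/pUC origin with ampicillin resistance (β-lactamase). It also carries leftover pBluescript-type elements, namely an f1 origin, lac promoter/operator and lacZα fragments, and T3 and T7 promoters. No mammalian selection marker or fluorescent reporter is annotated.

The viral cassette begins with an RSV promoter fused to a truncated 5′ LTR, which drives Tat-independent production of the genomic RNA in packaging cells. This is followed by the Ψ packaging signal with a partial gag sequence, the Rev response element for nuclear export, and the cPPT/CTS element that aids nuclear import of the reverse-transcribed genome. Internally, the spleen focus-forming virus (SFFV) promoter, which is commonly chosen for strong expression in haematopoietic cells, drives the roughly 1.9 kb SKIL coding sequence cloned between flanking multiple-cloning-site remnants. A WPRE downstream enhances transcript stability and expression. According to the depositor, the barcode sits after the WPRE in an XbaI site, although it is not annotated as a separate feature in the table. Placed there, upstream of the ΔU3 3′ LTR, it would be included in the SKIL transcript and in the integrated provirus. An SV40 poly(A) signal and SV40 origin lie outside the LTRs.

The plasmid belongs to a barcoded transcription factor collection developed for combinatorial screening in immune cell reprogramming, where the barcode identifies which factor was delivered to a given cell.
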