Features (pLannotate 1.2.2; 29 found; start..end, strand, type, name):
     94..112     -  promoter       T7 promoter: promoter for bacteriophage T7 RNA polymerase
    120..275     +  CDS            lacZα (fragment): LacZα fragment of β-galactosidase; lacZ fragment
    280..708     +  rep_origin     f1 ori (sequence partly withheld): f1 bacteriophage origin of replication; arrow indicates direction of (+) strand synthesis
    761..865     +  promoter       AmpR promoter: bla
    866..1726    +  CDS            AmpR: β-lactamase; bla; confers resistance to ampicillin, carbenicillin, and related antibiotics
   1897..2485    +  rep_origin     ori: high-copy-number ColE1/pMB1/pBR322/pUC origin of replication
   2668..2760    +  CDS            lacI (fragment): lac repressor; lacI; The lac repressor binds to the lac operator to inhibit transcription in E. coli. This inhibition can be relieved by adding lactose or isopropyl-β-D-thiogalactopyranoside (IPTG).
   2773..2794    +  protein_bind   CAP binding site: CAP binding activates transcription in the presence of cAMP. E. coli catabolite activator protein
   2809..2839    +  promoter       lac promoter: promoter for the E. coli lac operon
   2847..2863    +  protein_bind   lac operator: The lac repressor binds to the lac operator to inhibit transcription in E. coli. This inhibition can be relieved by adding lactose or isopropyl-β-D-thiogalactopyranoside (IPTG). lac repressor encoded by lacI
   2908..2926    +  promoter       T3 promoter: promoter for bacteriophage T3 RNA polymerase
   2954..3180    +  promoter       RSV promoter: Rous sarcoma virus enhancer/promoter
   3181..3361    +  LTR            5' LTR (truncated): truncated 5' long terminal repeat (LTR) from HIV-1
   3408..3533    +  misc_feature   HIV-1 Ψ: packaging signal of human immunodeficiency virus type 1
   3517..3880    +  CDS            HIV-1 gag (fragment): gag protein from human immunodeficiency virus 1; gag
   4026..4259    +  misc_feature   RRE: The Rev response element (RRE) of HIV-1 allows for Rev-dependent mRNA export from the nucleus to the cytoplasm.
   4636..4736    +  CDS            Rev (fragment): human immunodeficiency virus 1 (HIV-1) Rev protein; rev; enhances nuclear export of unspliced and incompletely spliced viral mRNAs
   4755..4872    +  misc_feature   cPPT/CTS: central polypurine tract and central termination sequence of HIV-1
   4906..5307    +  promoter       SFFV promoter: spleen focus-forming virus long terminal repeat (LTR) promoter
   5317..5340    +  misc_feature   MCS (fragment): pBluescript multiple cloning site
   5365..7278    +  CDS            SKIL (fragment): SKIL_HUMAN - Also known as SNO. Experimental evidence at protein level: Swiss-Prot protein existence level 1. May have regulatory role in cell division or differentiation in response to extracellular signals. From Homo sapiens (Human).
   7289..7314    +  misc_feature   MCS (fragment): pBluescript multiple cloning site
   7314..7373    +  CDS            S (fragment): HBSAG_WHV6 - Experimental evidence at transcript level: Swiss-Prot protein existence level 2. The middle envelope protein plays an important role in the budding of the virion. It is involved in the induction of budding in a nucleocapsid independent way. In this process the majority of envelope proteins bud to form subviral lipoprotein particles of 22 nm of diameter that do not contain a nucleocapsid (By similarity). From Woodchuck hepatitis B virus (isolate w64/pWS23) (WHV).
   7505..7908    +  misc_feature   WPRE: woodchuck hepatitis virus posttranscriptional regulatory element
   7966..8025    +  CDS            nef (fragment): NEF_HV1Z2 - Experimental evidence at protein level: Swiss-Prot protein existence level 1. Extracellular Nef protein targets CD4(+) T-lymphocytes for apoptosis by interacting with CXCR4 surface receptors. From Human immunodeficiency virus type 1 group M subtype D (isolate Z2/CDC-Z34) (HIV-1).
   8027..8260    +  LTR            3' LTR (ΔU3): self-inactivating 3' long terminal repeat (LTR) from HIV-1
   8332..8453    +  polyA_signal   SV40 poly(A) signal: SV40 polyadenylation signal
   8472..8493    +  rep_origin     SV40 ori (fragment): SV40 origin of replication
   8493..73      +  rep_origin     SV40 ori (across the origin): SV40 origin of replication
>Addgene plasmid #219277 | SFFV-SKIL-Brd 351 | addgene full sequence | sequence record 449032 | Addgene NGS Result
ATTTATGCAGAGGCCGAGGCCGCCTCGGCCTCTGAGCTATTCCAGAAGTAGTGAGGAGGCTTTTTTGGAG
GCCTAGGGACGTACCCAATTCGCCCTATAGTGAGTCGTATTACGCGCGCTCACTGGCCGTCGTTTTACAA
CGTCGTGACTGGGAAAACCCTGGCGTTACCCAACTTAATCGCCTTGCAGCACATCCCCCTTTCGCCAGCT
GGCGTAATAGCGAAGAGGCCCGCACCGATCGCCCTTCCCAACAGTTGCGCAGCCTGAATGGCGAATGGG
[124 nt withheld, positions 280-403]
C
[91 nt withheld, positions 405-495]
A
[49 nt withheld, positions 497-545]
CCTTTGACGTTGGAGTCCACGTTCTTT
[37 nt withheld, positions 573-609]
ACCCTATCTCGGTCTATTCTTTTGATTTATAAGGGATTTTGCCGATTTCGGCCTATTGGTTAAAAAATGA
GCTGATTTAACAAAAATTTAACGCGAATTTTAACAAAATATTAACGCTTACAATTTAGGTGGCACTTTTC
GGGGAAATGTGCGCGGAACCCCTATTTGTTTATTTTTCTAAATACATTCAAATATGTATCCGCTCATGAG
ACAATAACCCTGATAAATGCTTCAATAATATTGAAAAAGGAAGAGTATGAGTATTCAACATTTCCGTGTC
GCCCTTATTCCCTTTTTTGCGGCATTTTGCCTTCCTGTTTTTGCTCACCCAGAAACGCTGGTGAAAGTAA
AAGATGCTGAAGATCAGTTGGGTGCACGAGTGGGTTACATCGAACTGGATCTCAACAGCGGTAAGATCCT
TGAGAGTTTTCGCCCCGAAGAACGTTTTCCAATGATGAGCACTTTTAAAGTTCTGCTATGTGGCGCGGTA
TTATCCCGTATTGACGCCGGGCAAGAGCAACTCGGTCGCCGCATACACTATTCTCAGAATGACTTGGTTG
AGTACTCACCAGTCACAGAAAAGCATCTTACGGATGGCATGACAGTAAGAGAATTATGCAGTGCTGCCAT
AACCATGAGTGATAACACTGCGGCCAACTTACTTCTGACAACGATCGGAGGACCGAAGGAGCTAACCGCT
TTTTTGCACAACATGGGGGATCATGTAACTCGCCTTGATCGTTGGGAACCGGAGCTGAATGAAGCCATAC
CAAACGACGAGCGTGACACCACGATGCCTGTAGCAATGGCAACAACGTTGCGCAAACTATTAACTGGCGA
ACTACTTACTCTAGCTTCCCGGCAACAATTAATAGACTGGATGGAGGCGGATAAAGTTGCAGGACCACTT
CTGCGCTCGGCCCTTCCGGCTGGCTGGTTTATTGCTGATAAATCTGGAGCCGGTGAGCGTGGGTCTCGCG
GTATCATTGCAGCACTGGGGCCAGATGGTAAGCCCTCCCGTATCGTAGTTATCTACACGACGGGGAGTCA
GGCAACTATGGATGAACGAAATAGACAGATCGCTGAGATAGGTGCCTCACTGATTAAGCATTGGTAACTG
TCAGACCAAGTTTACTCATATATACTTTAGATTGATTTAAAACTTCATTTTTAATTTAAAAGGATCTAGG
TGAAGATCCTTTTTGATAATCTCATGACCAAAATCCCTTAACGTGAGTTTTCGTTCCACTGAGCGTCAGA
CCCCGTAGAAAAGATCAAAGGATCTTCTTGAGATCCTTTTTTTCTGCGCGTAATCTGCTGCTTGCAAACA
AAAAAACCACCGCTACCAGCGGTGGTTTGTTTGCCGGATCAAGAGCTACCAACTCTTTTTCCGAAGGTAA
CTGGCTTCAGCAGAGCGCAGATACCAAATACTGTTCTTCTAGTGTAGCCGTAGTTAGGCCACCACTTCAA
GAACTCTGTAGCACCGCCTACATACCTCGCTCTGCTAATCCTGTTACCAGTGGCTGCTGCCAGTGGCGAT
AAGTCGTGTCTTACCGGGTTGGACTCAAGACGATAGTTACCGGATAAGGCGCAGCGGTCGGGCTGAACGG
GGGGTTCGTGCACACAGCCCAGCTTGGAGCGAACGACCTACACCGAACTGAGATACCTACAGCGTGAGCT
ATGAGAAAGCGCCACGCTTCCCGAAGGGAGAAAGGCGGACAGGTATCCGGTAAGCGGCAGGGTCGGAACA
GGAGAGCGCACGAGGGAGCTTCCAGGGGGAAACGCCTGGTATCTTTATAGTCCTGTCGGGTTTCGCCACC
TCTGACTTGAGCGTCGATTTTTGTGATGCTCGTCAGGGGGGCGGAGCCTATGGAAAAACGCCAGCAACGC
GGCCTTTTTACGGTTCCTGGCCTTTTGCTGGCCTTTTGCTCACATGTTCTTTCCTGCGTTATCCCCTGAT
TCTGTGGATAACCGTATTACCGCCTTTGAGTGAGCTGATACCGCTCGCCGCAGCCGAACGACCGAGCGCA
GCGAGTCAGTGAGCGAGGAAGCGGAAGAGCGCCCAATACGCAAACCGCCTCTCCCCGCGCGTTGGCCGAT
TCATTAATGCAGCTGGCACGACAGGTTTCCCGACTGGAAAGCGGGCAGTGAGCGCAACGCAATTAATGTG
AGTTAGCTCACTCATTAGGCACCCCAGGCTTTACACTTTATGCTTCCGGCTCGTATGTTGTGTGGAATTG
TGAGCGGATAACAATTTCACACAGGAAACAGCTATGACCATGATTACGCCAAGCGCGCAATTAACCCTCA
CTAAAGGGAACAAAAGCTGGAGCTGCAAGCTTAATGTAGTCTTATGCAATACTCTTGTAGTCTTGCAACA
TGGTAACGATGAGTTAGCAACATGCCTTACAAGGAGAGAAAAAGCACCGTGCATGCCGATTGGTGGAAGT
AAGGTGGTACGATCGTGCCTTATTAGGAAGGCAACAGACGGGTCTGACATGGATTGGACGAACCACTGAA
TTGCCGCATTGCAGAGATATTGTATTTAAGTGCCTAGCTCGATACATAAACGGGTCTCTCTGGTTAGACC
AGATCTGAGCCTGGGAGCTCTCTGGCTAACTAGGGAACCCACTGCTTAAGCCTCAATAAAGCTTGCCTTG
AGTGCTTCAAGTAGTGTGTGCCCGTCTGTTGTGTGACTCTGGTAACTAGAGATCCCTCAGACCCTTTTAG
TCAGTGTGGAAAATCTCTAGCAGTGGCGCCCGAACAGGGACTTGAAAGCGAAAGGGAAACCAGAGGAGCT
CTCTCGACGCAGGACTCGGCTTGCTGAAGCGCGCACGGCAAGAGGCGAGGGGCGGCGACTGGTGAGTACG
CCAAAAATTTTGACTAGCGGAGGCTAGAAGGAGAGAGATGGGTGCGAGAGCGTCAGTATTAAGCGGGGGA
GAATTAGATCGCGATGGGAAAAAATTCGGTTAAGGCCAGGGGGAAAGAAAAAATATAAATTAAAACATAT
AGTATGGGCAAGCAGGGAGCTAGAACGATTCGCAGTTAATCCTGGCCTGTTAGAAACATCAGAAGGCTGT
AGACAAATACTGGGACAGCTACAACCATCCCTTCAGACAGGATCAGAAGAACTTAGATCATTATATAATA
CAGTAGCAACCCTCTATTGTGTGCATCAAAGGATAGAGATAAAAGACACCAAGGAAGCTTTAGACAAGAT
AGAGGAAGAGCAAAACAAAAGTAAGACCACCGCACAGCAAGCGGCCGCTGATCTTCAGACCTGGAGGAGG
AGATATGAGGGACAATTGGAGAAGTGAATTATATAAATATAAAGTAGTAAAAATTGAACCATTAGGAGTA
GCACCCACCAAGGCAAAGAGAAGAGTGGTGCAGAGAGAAAAAAGAGCAGTGGGAATAGGAGCTTTGTTCC
TTGGGTTCTTGGGAGCAGCAGGAAGCACTATGGGCGCAGCGTCAATGACGCTGACGGTACAGGCCAGACA
ATTATTGTCTGGTATAGTGCAGCAGCAGAACAATTTGCTGAGGGCTATTGAGGCGCAACAGCATCTGTTG
CAACTCACAGTCTGGGGCATCAAGCAGCTCCAGGCAAGAATCCTGGCTGTGGAAAGATACCTAAAGGATC
AACAGCTCCTGGGGATTTGGGGTTGCTCTGGAAAACTCATTTGCACCACTGCTGTGCCTTGGAATGCTAG
TTGGAGTAATAAATCTCTGGAACAGATTTGGAATCACACGACCTGGATGGAGTGGGACAGAGAAATTAAC
AATTACACAAGCTTAATACACTCCTTAATTGAAGAATCGCAAAACCAGCAAGAAAAGAATGAACAAGAAT
TATTGGAATTAGATAAATGGGCAAGTTTGTGGAATTGGTTTAACATAACAAATTGGCTGTGGTATATAAA
ATTATTCATAATGATAGTAGGAGGCTTGGTAGGTTTAAGAATAGTTTTTGCTGTACTTTCTATAGTGAAT
AGAGTTAGGCAGGGATATTCACCATTATCGTTTCAGACCCACCTCCCAACCCCGAGGGGACCCGACAGGC
CCGAAGGAATAGAAGAAGAAGGTGGAGAGAGAGACAGAGACAGATCCATTCGATTAGTGAACGGATCTCG
ACGGTATCGGTTAACTTTTAAAAGAAAAGGGGGGATTGGGGGGTACAGTGCAGGGGAAAGAATAGTAGAC
ATAATAGCAACAGACATACAAACTAAAGAATTACAAAAACAAATTACAAAAATTCAAAATTTTATCGATC
ACGAGACTAGCCTCGAGCTGGCTGCAGTAACGCCATTTTGCAAGGCATGGAAAAATACCAAACCAAGAAT
AGAGAAGTTCAGATCAAGGGCGGGTACATGAAAATAGCTAACGTTGGGCCAAACAGGATATCTGCGGTGA
GCAGTTTCGGCCCCGGCCCGGGGCCAAGAACAGATGGTCACCGCAGTTTCGGCCCCGGCCCGAGGCCAAG
AACAGATGGTCCCCAGATATGGCCCAACCCTCAGCAGTTTCTTAAGACCCATCAGATGTTTCCAGGCTCC
CCCAAGGACCTGAAATGACCCTGCGCCTTATTTGAATTAACCAATCAGCCTGCTTCTCGCTTCTGTTCGC
GCGCTTCTGCTTCCCGAGCTCTATAAAAGAGCTCACAACCCCTCACTCGGCGCGCCAGTCCTCCGACAGA
CTGAGTCGGCCGGTCGAATCAAGCTTATCGATACCGTCGACGGATCCGCTAGCCCGCGGTTCGAAATGGA
AAACCTCCAGACAAATTTCTCCTTGGTTCAGGGCTCAACTAAAAAACTGAATGGGATGGGAGATGATGGC
AGCCCCCCAGCGAAAAAAATGATAACGGACATTCATGCAAATGGAAAAACGATAAACAAGGTGCCAACAG
TTAAGAAGGAACACTTGGATGACTATGGAGAAGCACCAGTGGAAACTGATGGAGAGCATGTTAAGCGAAC
CTGTACTTCTGTTCCTGAAACTTTGCATTTAAATCCCAGTTTGAAACACACATTGGCACAATTCCATTTA
AGTAGTCAGAGCTCGCTGGGTGGACCAGCAGCATTTTCTGCTCGGCATTCCCAAGAAAGCATGTCGCCTA
CTGTATTTCTGCCTCTTCCATCACCTCAGGTTCTTCCTGGCCCATTGCTCATCCCTTCAGATAGCTCCAC
AGAACTCACTCAGACTGTGTTGGAAGGGGAATCTATTTCTTGTTTTCAAGTTGGAGGAGAAAAGAGACTC
TGTTTGCCCCAAGTCTTAAATTCTGTTCTCCGAGAATTTACACTCCAGCAAATAAATACAGTGTGTGATG
AACTGTACATATATTGTTCAAGGTGTACTTCAGACCAGCTTCATATCTTAAAGGTACTGGGCATACTTCC
ATTCAATGCCCCATCCTGTGGGCTGATTACATTAACTGATGCACAAAGATTATGTAATGCTTTATTGCGG
CCACGAACTTTTCCTCAAAATGGTAGCGTACTTCCTGCTAAAAGCTCATTGGCCCAGTTAAAGGAAACTG
GCAGTGCCTTTGAAGTGGAGCATGAATGCCTAGGCAAATGTCAGGGTTTATTTGCACCCCAGTTTTATGT
TCAGCCTGATGCTCCGTGTATTCAATGTCTGGAGTGTTGTGGAATGTTTGCACCCCAGACGTTTGTGATG
CATTCTCACAGATCACCTGACAAAAGAACTTGCCACTGGGGCTTTGAATCAGCTAAATGGCATTGCTATC
TTCATGTGAACCAAAAATACTTAGGAACACCTGAAGAAAAGAAACTGAAGATAATTTTAGAAGAAATGAA
GGAGAAGTTTAGCATGAGAAGTGGAAAGAGAAATCAATCCAAGACAGATGCACCATCAGGAATGGAATTA
CAGTCATGGTATCCTGTTATAAAGCAGGAAGGTGACCATGTTTCTCAGACACATTCATTTTTACACCCCA
GCTACTACTTATACATGTGTGATAAAGTGGTTGCCCCAAATGTGTCACTTACTTCTGCTGTATCCCAGTC
TAAAGAGCTCACAAAGACAGAGGCAAATGCATCAATCTCAAATAATTCTACAAGTAAAAGGAAATCTGAG
TCTGCCACTTGCAACTTAGTCAGAGACATAAACAAAGTGGGAATTGGCCTTGTTGCTGCCGCTTCATCTC
CGCTTCTTGTGAAAGATGTCATTTGTGAGGATGATAAGGGAAAAATCATGGAAGAAGTAATGAGAACTTA
TTTAAAACAACAGGAAAAACTAAACTTGATTTTGCAAAAGAAGCAACAACTTCAGATGGAAGTAAAAATG
TTGAGTAGTTCAAAATCTATGAAGGAACTCACTGAAGAACAGCAGAATTTACAGAAAGAGCTTGAATCTT
TGCAGAATGAACATGCTCAAAGAATGGAAGAATTTTATGTTGAACAGAAAGACTTAGAGAAAAAATTGGA
GCAGATAATGAAGCAAAAATGTACCTGTGACTCAAATTTAGAAAAAGACAAAGAGGCTGAATATGCAGGA
CAGTTGGCAGAACTGAGGCAGAGATTGGACCATGCTGAGGCCGATAGGCAAGAACTCCAAGATGAACTCA
GACAGGAACGGGAAGCAAGACAGAAGTTAGAGATGATGATAAAAGAGCTAAAGCTGCAAATTCTGAAATC
ATCAAAGACTGCTAAAGAATAGACCGGTCGGATCCCCCGGGCTGCAGGAATTCGAGCATCTTACCGCCAT
TTATTCCCATATTTGTTCTGTTTTTCTTGATTTGGGTATACATTTAAATGTTAATAAAACAAAATGGTGG
GGCAATCATTTACATTTTTAGGGATATGTAATTACTAGTTCAGGTGTATTGCCACAAGACAAACATGTTA
AGAAACTTTCCCGTTATTTACGCTCTGTTCCTGTTAATCAACCTCTGGATTACAAAATTTGTGAAAGATT
GACTGATATTCTTAACTATGTTGCTCCTTTTACGCTGTGTGGATATGCTGCTTTAATGCCTCTGTATCAT
GCTATTGCTTCCCGTACGGCTTTCGTTTTCTCCTCCTTGTATAAATCCTGGTTGCTGTCTCTTTATGAGG
AGTTGTGGCCCGTTGTCCGTCAACGTGGCGTGGTGTGCTCTGTGTTTGCTGACGCAACCCCCACTGGCTG
GGGCATTGCCACCACCTGTCAACTCCTTTCTGGGACTTTCGCTTTCCCCCTCCCGATCGCCACGGCAGAA
CTCATCGCCGCCTGCCTTGCCCGCTGCTGGACAGGGGCTAGGTTGCTGGGCACTGATAATTCCGTGGTGT
TGTCGGGGAAGCTGACGTCCTTTGCAATTCGATATCAAGCTGTACCTTCTAGATGTACATGATCCATAGC
GCTTCTAGACCAATGACTTACAAGGCAGCTGTAGATCTTAGCCACTTTTTAAAAGAAAAGGGGGGACTGG
AAGGGCTAATTCACTCCCAACGAAGACAAGATCTGCTTTTTGCTTGTACTGGGTCTCTCTGGTTAGACCA
GATCTGAGCCTGGGAGCTCTCTGGCTAACTAGGGAACCCACTGCTTAAGCCTCAATAAAGCTTGCCTTGA
GTGCTTCAAGTAGTGTGTGCCCGTCTGTTGTGTGACTCTGGTAACTAGAGATCCCTCAGACCCTTTTAGT
CAGTGTGGAAAATCTCTAGCAGTAGTAGTTCATGTCATCTTATTATTCAGTATTTATAACTTGCAAAGAA
ATGAATATCAGAGAGTGAGAGGAACTTGTTTATTGCAGCTTATAATGGTTACAAATAAAGCAATAGCATC
ACAAATTTCACAAATAAAGCATTTTTTTCACTGCATTCTAGTTGTGGTTTGTCCAAACTCATCAATGTAT
CTTATCATGTCTGGCTCTAGCTATCCCGCCCCTAACTCCGCCCATCCCGCCCCTAACTCCGCCCAGTTCC
GCCCATTCTCCGCCCCATGGCTGACTAATTTTTTTT
