>Addgene plasmid #219277 | SFFV-SKIL-Brd 351 | depositor partial sequence | sequence record 428311 | TF ORF
ATGGAAAACCTCCAGACAAATTTCTCCTTGGTTCAGGGCTCAACTAAAAAACTGAATGGGATGGGAGATG
ATGGCAGCCCCCCAGCGAAAAAAATGATAACGGACATTCATGCAAATGGAAAAACGATAAACAAGGTGCC
AACAGTTAAGAAGGAACACTTGGATGACTATGGAGAAGCACCAGTGGAAACTGATGGAGAGCATGTTAAG
CGAACCTGTACTTCTGTTCCTGAAACTTTGCATTTAAATCCCAGTTTGAAACACACATTGGCACAATTCC
ATTTAAGTAGTCAGAGCTCGCTGGGTGGACCAGCAGCATTTTCTGCTCGGCATTCCCAAGAAAGCATGTC
GCCTACTGTATTTCTGCCTCTTCCATCACCTCAGGTTCTTCCTGGCCCATTGCTCATCCCTTCAGATAGC
TCCACAGAACTCACTCAGACTGTGTTGGAAGGGGAATCTATTTCTTGTTTTCAAGTTGGAGGAGAAAAGA
GACTCTGTTTGCCCCAAGTCTTAAATTCTGTTCTCCGAGAATTTACACTCCAGCAAATAAATACAGTGTG
TGATGAACTGTACATATATTGTTCAAGGTGTACTTCAGACCAGCTTCATATCTTAAAGGTACTGGGCATA
CTTCCATTCAATGCCCCATCCTGTGGGCTGATTACATTAACTGATGCACAAAGATTATGTAATGCTTTAT
TGCGGCCACGAACTTTTCCTCAAAATGGTAGCGTACTTCCTGCTAAAAGCTCATTGGCCCAGTTAAAGGA
AACTGGCAGTGCCTTTGAAGTGGAGCATGAATGCCTAGGCAAATGTCAGGGTTTATTTGCACCCCAGTTT
TATGTTCAGCCTGATGCTCCGTGTATTCAATGTCTGGAGTGTTGTGGAATGTTTGCACCCCAGACGTTTG
TGATGCATTCTCACAGATCACCTGACAAAAGAACTTGCCACTGGGGCTTTGAATCAGCTAAATGGCATTG
CTATCTTCATGTGAACCAAAAATACTTAGGAACACCTGAAGAAAAGAAACTGAAGATAATTTTAGAAGAA
ATGAAGGAGAAGTTTAGCATGAGAAGTGGAAAGAGAAATCAATCCAAGACAGATGCACCATCAGGAATGG
AATTACAGTCATGGTATCCTGTTATAAAGCAGGAAGGTGACCATGTTTCTCAGACACATTCATTTTTACA
CCCCAGCTACTACTTATACATGTGTGATAAAGTGGTTGCCCCAAATGTGTCACTTACTTCTGCTGTATCC
CAGTCTAAAGAGCTCACAAAGACAGAGGCAAATGCATCAATCTCAAATAATTCTACAAGTAAAAGGAAAT
CTGAGTCTGCCACTTGCAACTTAGTCAGAGACATAAACAAAGTGGGAATTGGCCTTGTTGCTGCCGCTTC
ATCTCCGCTTCTTGTGAAAGATGTCATTTGTGAGGATGATAAGGGAAAAATCATGGAAGAAGTAATGAGA
ACTTATTTAAAACAACAGGAAAAACTAAACTTGATTTTGCAAAAGAAGCAACAACTTCAGATGGAAGTAA
AAATGTTGAGTAGTTCAAAATCTATGAAGGAACTCACTGAAGAACAGCAGAATTTACAGAAAGAGCTTGA
ATCTTTGCAGAATGAACATGCTCAAAGAATGGAAGAATTTTATGTTGAACAGAAAGACTTAGAGAAAAAA
TTGGAGCAGATAATGAAGCAAAAATGTACCTGTGACTCAAATTTAGAAAAAGACAAAGAGGCTGAATATG
CAGGACAGTTGGCAGAACTGAGGCAGAGATTGGACCATGCTGAGGCCGATAGGCAAGAACTCCAAGATGA
ACTCAGACAGGAACGGGAAGCAAGACAGAAGTTAGAGATGATGATAAAAGAGCTAAAGCTGCAAATTCTG
AAATCATCAAAGACTGCTAAAGAATAG
