>Addgene plasmid #219277 | SFFV-SKIL-Brd 351 | depositor partial sequence | sequence record 428312 | Barcode sequence
TGTACATGATCCATAGCGCT
